>Addgene plasmid #192336 | pSLIK mCh-V5-NES-EGFP-IBB zeo | addgene full sequence | sequence record 375794 | Addgene NGS Result
GTCGACGGATCGGGAGATCTCCCGATCCCCTATGGTGCACTCTCAGTACAATCTGCTCTGATGCCGCATA
GTTAAGCCAGTATCTGCTCCCTGCTTGTGTGTTGGAGGTCGCTGAGTAGTGCGCGAGCAAAATTTAAGCT
ACAACAAGGCAAGGCTTGACCGACAATTGCATGAAGAATCTGCTTAGGGTTAGGCGTTTTGCGCTGCTTC
GCGATGTACGGGCCAGATATACGCGTTGACATTGATTATTGACTAGTTATTAATAGTAATCAATTACGGG
GTCATTAGTTCATAGCCCATATATGGAGTTCCGCGTTACATAACTTACGGTAAATGGCCCGCCTGGCTGA
CCGCCCAACGACCCCCGCCCATTGACGTCAATAATGACGTATGTTCCCATAGTAACGCCAATAGGGACTT
TCCATTGACGTCAATGGGTGGAGTATTTACGGTAAACTGCCCACTTGGCAGTACATCAAGTGTATCATAT
GCCAAGTACGCCCCCTATTGACGTCAATGACGGTAAATGGCCCGCCTGGCATTATGCCCAGTACATGACC
TTATGGGACTTTCCTACTTGGCAGTACATCTACGTATTAGTCATCGCTATTACCATGGTGATGCGGTTTT
GGCAGTACATCAATGGGCGTGGATAGCGGTTTGACTCACGGGGATTTCCAAGTCTCCACCCCATTGACGT
CAATGGGAGTTTGTTTTGGCACCAAAATCAACGGGACTTTCCAAAATGTCGTAACAACTCCGCCCCATTG
ACGCAAATGGGCGGTAGGCGTGTACGGTGGGAGGTCTATATAAGCAGCGCGTTTTGCCTGTACTGGGTCT
CTCTGGTTAGACCAGATCTGAGCCTGGGAGCTCTCTGGCTAACTAGGGAACCCACTGCTTAAGCCTCAAT
AAAGCTTGCCTTGAGTGCTTCAAGTAGTGTGTGCCCGTCTGTTGTGTGACTCTGGTAACTAGAGATCCCT
CAGACCCTTTTAGTCAGTGTGGAAAATCTCTAGCAGTGGCGCCCGAACAGGGACTTGAAAGCGAAAGGGA
AACCAGAGGAGCTCTCTCGACGCAGGACTCGGCTTGCTGAAGCGCGCACGGCAAGAGGCGAGGGGCGGCG
ACTGGTGAGTACGCCAAAAATTTTGACTAGCGGAGGCTAGAAGGAGAGAGATGGGTGCGAGAGCGTCAGT
ATTAAGCGGGGGAGAATTAGATCGCGATGGGAAAAAATTCGGTTAAGGCCAGGGGGAAAGAAAAAATATA
AATTAAAACATATAGTATGGGCAAGCAGGGAGCTAGAACGATTCGCAGTTAATCCTGGCCTGTTAGAAAC
ATCAGAAGGCTGTAGACAAATACTGGGACAGCTACAACCATCCCTTCAGACAGGATCAGAAGAACTTAGA
TCATTATATAATACAGTAGCAACCCTCTATTGTGTGCATCAAAGGATAGAGATAAAAGACACCAAGGAAG
CTTTAGACAAGATAGAGGAAGAGCAAAACAAAAGTAAGACCACCGCACAGCAAGCGGCCGCTGATCTTCA
GACCTGGAGGAGGAGATATGAGGGACAATTGGAGAAGTGAATTATATAAATATAAAGTAGTAAAAATTGA
ACCATTAGGAGTAGCACCCACCAAGGCAAAGAGAAGAGTGGTGCAGAGAGAAAAAAGAGCAGTGGGAATA
GGAGCTTTGTTCCTTGGGTTCTTGGGAGCAGCAGGAAGCACTATGGGCGCAGCGTCAATGACGCTGACGG
TACAGGCCAGACAATTATTGTCTGGTATAGTGCAGCAGCAGAACAATTTGCTGAGGGCTATTGAGGCGCA
ACAGCATCTGTTGCAACTCACAGTCTGGGGCATCAAGCAGCTCCAGGCAAGAATCCTGGCTGTGGAAAGA
TACCTAAAGGATCAACAGCTCCTGGGGATTTGGGGTTGCTCTGGAAAACTCATTTGCACCACTGCTGTGC
CTTGGAATGCTAGTTGGAGTAATAAATCTCTGGAACAGATTTGGAATCACACGACCTGGATGGAGTGGGA
CAGAGAAATTAACAATTACACAAGCTTAATACACTCCTTAATTGAAGAATCGCAAAACCAGCAAGAAAAG
AATGAACAAGAATTATTGGAATTAGATAAATGGGCAAGTTTGTGGAATTGGTTTAACATAACAAATTGGC
TGTGGTATATAAAATTATTCATAATGATAGTAGGAGGCTTGGTAGGTTTAAGAATAGTTTTTGCTGTACT
TTCTATAGTGAATAGAGTTAGGCAGGGATATTCACCATTATCGTTTCAGACCCACCTCCCAACCCCGAGG
GGACCCGACAGGCCCGAAGGAATAGAAGAAGAAGGTGGAGAGAGAGACAGAGACAGATCCATTCGATTAG
TGAACGGATCGGCACTGCGTGCGCCAATTCTGCAGACAAATGGCAGTATTCATCCACAATTTTAAAAGAA
AAGGGGGGATTGGGGGGTACAGTGCAGGGGAAAGAATAGTAGACATAATAGCAACAGACATACAAACTAA
AGAATTACAAAAACAAATTACAAAAATTCAAAATTTTCGGGTTTATTACAGGGACAGCAGAGATCCAGTT
TGGTTAATTCTAGACAGTTATCAACAAGTTTGTACAAAAAAGCAGGCTTTAAAGGAACCAATTCAGTCGA
CTGGATCCCGAGTTTACTCCCTATCAGTGATAGAGAACGTATGTCGAGTTTACTCCCTATCAGTGATAGA
GAACGATGTCGAGTTTACTCCCTATCAGTGATAGAGAACGTATGTCGAGTTTACTCCCTATCAGTGATAG
AGAACGTATGTCGAGTTTACTCCCTATCAGTGATAGAGAACGTATGTCGAGTTTATCCCTATCAGTGATA
GAGAACGTATGTCGAGTTTACTCCCTATCAGTGATAGAGAACGTATGTCGAGGTAGGCGTGTACGGTGGG
AGGCCTATATAAGCAGAGCTCGTTTAGTGAACCGTCAGATCGCCACTAGTATGGTGAGCAAGGGCGAGGA
GGATAACATGGCCATCATCAAGGAGTTCATGCGCTTCAAGGTGCACATGGAGGGCTCCGTGAACGGCCAC
GAGTTCGAGATCGAGGGCGAGGGCGAGGGCCGCCCCTACGAGGGCACCCAGACCGCCAAGCTGAAGGTGA
CCAAGGGTGGCCCCCTGCCCTTCGCCTGGGACATCCTGTCCCCTCAGTTCATGTACGGCTCCAAGGCCTA
CGTGAAGCACCCCGCCGACATCCCCGACTACTTGAAGCTGTCCTTCCCCGAGGGCTTCAAGTGGGAGCGC
GTGATGAACTTCGAGGACGGCGGCGTGGTGACCGTGACCCAGGACTCCTCCCTGCAGGACGGCGAGTTCA
TCTACAAGGTGAAGCTGCGCGGCACCAACTTCCCCTCCGACGGCCCCGTAATGCAGAAGAAGACCATGGG
CTGGGAGGCCTCCTCCGAGCGGATGTACCCCGAGGACGGCGCCCTGAAGGGCGAGATCAAGCAGAGGCTG
AAGCTGAAGGACGGCGGCCACTACGACGCTGAGGTCAAGACCACCTACAAGGCCAAGAAGCCCGTGCAGC
TGCCCGGCGCCTACAACGTCAACATCAAGTTGGACATCACCTCCCACAACGAGGACTACACCATCGTGGA
ACAGTACGAACGCGCCGAGGGCCGCCACTCCACCGGCGGCATGGACGAGCTGTACAAGGGTAAGCCTATC
CCTAACCCTCTCCTCGGTCTCGATTCTACGACCGGTTTAGCCTTGAAATTAGCAGGTCTTGATATCATGG
TGAGCAAGGGCGAGGAGCTGTTCACCGGGGTGGTGCCCATCCTGGTCGAGCTGGACGGCGACGTAAACGG
CCACAAGTTCAGCGTGTCTGGCGAGGGCGAGGGCGATGCCACCTACGGCAAGCTGACCCTGAAGTTCATC
TGCACCACCGGCAAGCTGCCCGTGCCCTGGCCCACCCTCGTGACCACCCTGACCTACGGCGTGCAGTGCT
TCAGCCGCTACCCCGACCACATGAAGCAGCACGACTTCTTCAAGTCCGCCATGCCCGAAGGCTACGTCCA
GGAGCGCACCATCTTCTTCAAGGACGACGGCAACTACAAGACCCGCGCCGAGGTGAAGTTCGAGGGCGAC
ACCCTGGTGAACCGCATCGAGCTGAAGGGCATCGACTTCAAGGAGGACGGCAACATCCTGGGGCACAAGC
TGGAGTACAACTACAACAGCCACAACGTCTATATCATGGCCGACAAGCAGAAGAACGGCATCAAGGCGAA
CTTCAAGATCCGCCACAACATCGAGGACGGCAGCGTGCAGCTCGCCGACCACTACCAGCAGAACACCCCC
ATCGGCGACGGCCCCGTGCTGCTGCCCGACAACCACTACCTGAGCACCCAGTCCGCCCTGAGCAAAGACC
CCAACGAGAAGCGCGATCACATGGTCCTGCTGGAGTTCGTGACCGCCGCCGGGATCACTCTCGGCATGGA
CGAGCTGTACGGTACCATGTCCACCAACGAGAATGCTAATACACCAGCTGCCCGTCTTCACAGATTCAAG
AACAAGGGAAAAGACAGTACAGAAATGAGGCGTCGCAGAATAGAGGTCAATGTGGAGCTGAGGAAAGCTA
AGAAGGATGACCAGATGCTGAAGAGGAGAAATGTAAGCTCATTTCCTGATGATGCTACTTCTCCGCTGCA
GGAAAACCGCAACAACTAACAATTGGAAGACTAATGCGTTTTCGAGATATCTAGACCCAGCTTTCTTGTA
CAAAGTGGTTGATAACATCTCGAGCCATAAAGATGGTTAATTAACCCACCCAAGATCTGGCCTCCGCGCC
GGGTTTTGGCGCCTCCCGCGGGCGCCCCCCTCCTCACGGCGAGCGCTGCCACGTCAGACGAAGGGCGCAG
CGAGCGTCCTGATCCTTCCGCCCGGACGCTCAGGACAGCGGCCCGCTGCTCATAAGACTCGGCCTTAGAA
CCCCAGTATCAGCAGAAGGACATTTTAGGACGGGACTTGGGTGACTCTAGGGCACTGGTTTTCTTTCCAG
AGAGCGGAACAGGCGAGGAAAAGTAGTCCCTTCTCGGCGATTCTGCGGAGGGATCTCCGTGGGGCGGTGA
ACGCCGATGATTATATAAGGACGCGCCGGGTGTGGCACAGCTAGTTCCGTCGCAGCCGGGATTTGGGTCG
CGGTTCTTGTTTGTGGATCGCTGTGATCGTCACTTGGTGAGTAGCGGGCTGCTGGGCTGGCCGGGGCTTT
CGTGGCCGCCGGGCCGCTCGGTGGGACGGAAGCGTGTGGAGAGACCGCCAAGGGCTGTAGTCTGGGTCCG
CGAGCAAGGTTGCCCTGAACTGGGGGTTGGGGGGAGCGCAGCAAAATGGCGGCTGTTCCCGAGTCTTGAA
TGGAAGACGCTTGTGAGGCGGGCTGTGAGGTCGTTGAAACAAGGTGGGGGGCATGGTGGGCGGCAAGAAC
CCAAGGTCTTGAGGCCTTCGCTAATGCGGGAAAGCTCTTATTCGGGTGAGATGGGCTGGGGCACCATCTG
GGGACCCTGACGTGAAGTTTGTCACTGACTGGAGAACTCGGTTTGTCGTCTGTTGCGGGGGCGGCAGTTA
TGGCGGTGCCGTTGGGCAGTGCACCCGTACCTTTGGGAGCGCGCGCCCTCGTCGTGTCGTGACGTCACCC
GTTCTGTTGGCTTATAATGCAGGGTGGGGCCACCTGCCGGTAGGTGTGCGGTAGGCTTTTCTCCGTCGCA
GGACGCAGGGTTCGGGCCTAGGGTAGGCTCTCCTGAATCGACAGGCGCCGGACCTCTGGTGAGGGGAGGG
ATAAGTGAGGCGTCAGTTTCTTTGGTCGGTTTTATGTACCTATCTTCTTAAGTAGCTGAAGCTCCGGTTT
TGAACTATGCGCTCGGGGTTGGCGAGTGTGTTTTGTGAAGTTTTTTAGGCACCTTTTGAAATGTAATCAT
TTGGGTCAATATGTAATTTTCAGTGTTAGACTAGTAAATTGTCCGCTAAATTCTGGCCGTTTTTGGCTTT
TTTGTTAGACGAAGCTTGGTACCGAGCTCGGATCTCCACCCCGTACCGGTCCTGCAGTCGAATTCACCAT
GTCTAGACTGGACAAGAGCAAAGTCATAAACGGAGCTCTGGAATTACTCAATGGTGTCGGTATCGAAGGC
CTGACGACAAGGAAACTCGCTCAAAAGCTGGGAGTTGAGCAGCCTACCCTGTACTGGCACGTGAAGAACA
AGCGGGCCCTGCTCGATGCCCTGCCAATCGAGATGCTGGACAGGCATCATACCCACTTCTGCCCCCTGGA
AGGCGAGTCATGGCAAGACTTTCTGCGGAACAACGCCAAGTCATACCGCTGTGCTCTCCTCTCACATCGC
GACGGGGCTAAAGTGCATCTCGGCACCCGCCCAACAGAGAAACAGTACGAAACCCTGGAAAATCAGCTCG
CGTTCCTGTGTCAGCAAGGCTTCTCCCTGGAGAACGCACTGTACGCTCTGTCCGCCGTGGGCCACTTTAC
ACTGGGCTGCGTATTGGAGGAACAGGAGCATCAAGTAGCAAAAGAGGAAAGAGAGACACCTACCACCGAT
TCTATGCCCCCACTTCTGAGACAAGCAATTGAGCTGTTCGACCGGCAGGGAGCCGAACCTGCCTTCCTTT
TCGGCCTGGAACTAATCATATGTGGCCTGGAGAAACAGCTAAAGTGCGAAAGCGGCGGGCCGACCGACGC
CCTTGACGATTTTGACTTAGACATGCTCCCAGCCGATGCCCTTGACGACTTTGACCTTGATATGCTGCCT
GCTGACGCTCTTGACGATTTTGACCTTGACATGCTCCCCGGGTAACTAAGTAAGGATCCGCGGCCGCACT
AGAGGAATTCCGCCCCTCTCCCCCCCCCCCCCCTAACGTTACTGGCCGAAGCCGCTTGGAATAAGGCCGG
TGTGCGTTTGTCTATATGTTATTTTCCACCATATTGCCGTCTTTTGGCAATGTGAGGGCCCGGAAACCTG
GCCCTGTCTTCTTGACGAGCATTCCTAGGGGTCTTTCCCCTCTCGCCAAAGGAATGCAAGGTCTGTTGAA
TGTCGTGAAGGAAGCAGTTCCTCTGGAAGCTTCTTGAAGACAAACAACGTCTGTAGCGACCCTTTGCAGG
CAGCGGAACCCCCCACCTGGCGACAGGTGCCTCTGCGGCCAAAAGCCACGTGTATAAGATACACCTGCAA
AGGCGGCACAACCCCAGTGCCACGTTGTGAGTTGGATAGTTGTGGAAAGAGTCAAATGGCTCTCCTCAAG
CGTATTCAACAAGGGGCTGAAGGATGCCCAGAAGGTACCCCATTGTATGGGATCTGATCTGGGGCCTCGG
TGCACATGCTTTACATGTGTTTAGTCGAGGTTAAAAAAACGTCTAGGCCCCCCGAACCACGGGGACGTGG
TTTTCCTTTGAAAAACACGATGATAAGCTTACCGGTACGCGTGATGTGTTGACAATTAATCATCGGCATA
GTATATCGGCATAGTATAATACGACAAGGTGAGGAACTAAACCATGGCCAAGTTGACCAGTGCCGTTCCG
GTGCTCACCGCGCGCGACGTCGCCGGAGCGGTCGAGTTCTGGACCGACCGGCTCGGGTTCTCCCGGGACT
TCGTGGAGGACGACTTCGCCGGTGTGGTCCGGGACGACGTGACCCTGTTCATCAGCGCGGTCCAGGACCA
GGTGGTGCCGGACAACACCCTGGCCTGGGTGTGGGTGCGCGGCCTGGACGAGCTGTACGCCGAGTGGTCG
GAGGTCGTGTCCACGAACTTCCGGGACGCCTCCGGGCCGGCCATGACCGAGATCGGCGAGCAGCCGTGGG
GGCGGGAGTTCGCCCTGCGCGACCCGGCCGGCAACTGCGTGCACTTCGTGGCCGAGGAGCAGGACTGACA
CATCTGTACAAGTAAAGCGGCCGCGACTCTAGATCATAATCAGCCATACCACATTTGTAGAGGTTTTACT
TGCTTTAAAAAACCTCCCACACCTCCCCCTGAACCTGAAACATAAAATGAATGCAATTGTTGTTGTTTAG
TCCCTCCCAATTCGATATCAAGCTTATCGATAATCAACCTCTGGATTACAAAATTTGTGAAAGATTGACT
GGTATTCTTAACTATGTTGCTCCTTTTACGCTATGTGGATACGCTGCTTTAATGCCTTTGTATCATGCTA
TTGCTTCCCGTATGGCTTTCATTTTCTCCTCCTTGTATAAATCCTGGTTGCTGTCTCTTTATGAGGAGTT
GTGGCCCGTTGTCAGGCAACGTGGCGTGGTGTGCACTGTGTTTGCTGACGCAACCCCCACTGGTTGGGGC
ATTGCCACCACCTGTCAGCTCCTTTCCGGGACTTTCGCTTTCCCCCTCCCTATTGCCACGGCGGAACTCA
TCGCCGCCTGCCTTGCCCGCTGCTGGACAGGGGCTCGGCTGTTGGGCACTGACAATTCCGTGGTGTTGTC
GGGGAAATCATCGTCCTTTCCTTGGCTGCTCGCCTGTGTTGCCACCTGGATTCTGCGCGGGACGTCCTTC
TGCTACGTCCCTTCGGCCCTCAATCCAGCGGACCTTCCTTCCCGCGGCCTGCTGCCGGCTCTGCGGCCTC
TTCCGCGTCTTCGCCTTCGCCCTCAGACGAGTCGGATCTCCCTTTGGGCCGCCTCCCCGCATCGATACCG
TCGACCTCGATCGAGACCTAGAAAAACATGGAGCAATCACAAGTAGCAATACAGCAGCTACCAATGCTGA
TTGTGCCTGGCTAGAAGCACAAGAGGAGGAGGAGGTGGGTTTTCCAGTCACACCTCAGGTACCTTTAAGA
CCAATGACTTACAAGGCAGCTGTAGATCTTAGCCACTTTTTAAAAGAAAAGGGGGGACTGGAAGGGCTAA
TTCACTCCCAACGAAGACAAGATATCCTTGATCTGTGGATCTACCACACACAAGGCTACTTCCCTGATTG
GCAGAACTACACACCAGGGCCAGGGATCAGATATCCACTGACCTTTGGATGGTGCTACAAGCTAGTACCA
GTTGAGCAAGAGAAGGTAGAAGAAGCCAATGAAGGAGAGAACACCCGCTTGTTACACCCTGTGAGCCTGC
ATGGGATGGATGACCCGGAGAGAGAAGTATTAGAGTGGAGGTTTGACAGCCGCCTAGCATTTCATCACAT
GGCCCGAGAGCTGCATCCGGACTGTACTGGGTCTCTCTGGTTAGACCAGATCTGAGCCTGGGAGCTCTCT
GGCTAACTAGGGAACCCACTGCTTAAGCCTCAATAAAGCTTGCCTTGAGTGCTTCAAGTAGTGTGTGCCC
GTCTGTTGTGTGACTCTGGTAACTAGAGATCCCTCAGACCCTTTTAGTCAGTGTGGAAAATCTCTAGCAG
GGCCCGTTTAAACCCGCTGATCAGCCTCGACTGTGCCTTCTAGTTGCCAGCCATCTGTTGTTTGCCCCTC
CCCCGTGCCTTCCTTGACCCTGGAAGGTGCCACTCCCACTGTCCTTTCCTAATAAAATGAGGAAATTGCA
TCGCATTGTCTGAGTAGGTGTCATTCTATTCTGGGGGGTGGGGTGGGGCAGGACAGCAAGGGGGAGGATT
GGGAAGACAATAGCAGGCATGCTGGGGATGCGGTGGGCTCTATGGCTTCTGAGGCGGAAAGAACCAGCTG
GGGCTCTAGGGGGTATCCCC
[124 nt withheld, positions 9681-9804]
C
[91 nt withheld, positions 9806-9896]
A
[49 nt withheld, positions 9898-9946]
CCTTTGACGTTGGAGTCCACGTTCTTT
[37 nt withheld, positions 9974-10010]
ACCCTATCTCGGTCTATTCTTTTGATTTATAAGGGATTTTGCCGATTTCGGCCTATTGGTTAAAAAATGA
GCTGATTTAACAAAAATTTAACGCGAATTAATTCTGTGGAATGTGTGTCAGTTAGGGTGTGGAAAGTCCC
CAGGCTCCCCAGCAGGCAGAAGTATGCAAAGCATGCATCTCAATTAGTCAGCAACCAGGTGTGGAAAGTC
CCCAGGCTCCCCAGCAGGCAGAAGTATGCAAAGCATGCATCTCAATTAGTCAGCAACCATAGTCCCGCCC
CTAACTCCGCCCATCCCGCCCCTAACTCCGCCCAGTTCCGCCCATTCTCCGCCCCATGGCTGACTAATTT
TTTTTATTTATGCAGAGGCCGAGGCCGCCTCTGCCTCTGAGCTATTCCAGAAGTAGTGAGGAGGCTTTTT
TGGAGGCCTAGGCTTTTGCAAAAAGCTCCCGGGAGCTTGTATATCCATTTTCGGATCTGATCAGCACGTG
TTGACAATTAATCATCGGCATAGTATATCGGCATAGTATAATACGACAAGGTGAGGAACTAAACCATGGC
CAAGTTGACCAGTGCCGTTCCGGTGCTCACCGCGCGCGACGTCGCCGGAGCGGTCGAGTTCTGGACCGAC
CGGCTCGGGTTCTCCCGGGACTTCGTGGAGGACGACTTCGCCGGTGTGGTCCGGGACGACGTGACCCTGT
TCATCAGCGCGGTCCAGGACCAGGTGGTGCCGGACAACACCCTGGCCTGGGTGTGGGTGCGCGGCCTGGA
CGAGCTGTACGCCGAGTGGTCGGAGGTCGTGTCCACGAACTTCCGGGACGCCTCCGGGCCGGCCATGACC
GAGATCGGCGAGCAGCCGTGGGGGCGGGAGTTCGCCCTGCGCGACCCGGCCGGCAACTGCGTGCACTTCG
TGGCCGAGGAGCAGGACTGACACGTGCTACGAGATTTCGATTCCACCGCCGCCTTCTATGAAAGGTTGGG
CTTCGGAATCGTTTTCCGGGACGCCGGCTGGATGATCCTCCAGCGCGGGGATCTCATGCTGGAGTTCTTC
GCCCACCCCAACTTGTTTATTGCAGCTTATAATGGTTACAAATAAAGCAATAGCATCACAAATTTCACAA
ATAAAGCATTTTTTTCACTGCATTCTAGTTGTGGTTTGTCCAAACTCATCAATGTATCTTATCATGTCTG
TATACCGTCGACCTCTAGCTAGAGCTTGGCGTAATCATGGTCATAGCTGTTTCCTGTGTGAAATTGTTAT
CCGCTCACAATTCCACACAACATACGAGCCGGAAGCATAAAGTGTAAAGCCTGGGGTGCCTAATGAGTGA
GCTAACTCACATTAATTGCGTTGCGCTCACTGCCCGCTTTCCAGTCGGGAAACCTGTCGTGCCAGCTGCA
TTAATGAATCGGCCAACGCGCGGGGAGAGGCGGTTTGCGTATTGGGCGCTCTTCCGCTTCCTCGCTCACT
GACTCGCTGCGCTCGGTCGTTCGGCTGCGGCGAGCGGTATCAGCTCACTCAAAGGCGGTAATACGGTTAT
CCACAGAATCAGGGGATAACGCAGGAAAGAACATGTGAGCAAAAGGCCAGCAAAAGGCCAGGAACCGTAA
AAAGGCCGCGTTGCTGGCGTTTTTCCATAGGCTCCGCCCCCCTGACGAGCATCACAAAAATCGACGCTCA
AGTCAGAGGTGGCGAAACCCGACAGGACTATAAAGATACCAGGCGTTTCCCCCTGGAAGCTCCCTCGTGC
GCTCTCCTGTTCCGACCCTGCCGCTTACCGGATACCTGTCCGCCTTTCTCCCTTCGGGAAGCGTGGCGCT
TTCTCATAGCTCACGCTGTAGGTATCTCAGTTCGGTGTAGGTCGTTCGCTCCAAGCTGGGCTGTGTGCAC
GAACCCCCCGTTCAGCCCGACCGCTGCGCCTTATCCGGTAACTATCGTCTTGAGTCCAACCCGGTAAGAC
ACGACTTATCGCCACTGGCAGCAGCCACTGGTAACAGGATTAGCAGAGCGAGGTATGTAGGCGGTGCTAC
AGAGTTCTTGAAGTGGTGGCCTAACTACGGCTACACTAGAAGAACAGTATTTGGTATCTGCGCTCTGCTG
AAGCCAGTTACCTTCGGAAAAAGAGTTGGTAGCTCTTGATCCGGCAAACAAACCACCGCTGGTAGCGGTG
GTTTTTTTGTTTGCAAGCAGCAGATTACGCGCAGAAAAAAAGGATCTCAAGAAGATCCTTTGATCTTTTC
TACGGGGTCTGACGCTCAGTGGAACGAAAACTCACGTTAAGGGATTTTGGTCATGAGATTATCAAAAAGG
ATCTTCACCTAGATCCTTTTAAATTAAAAATGAAGTTTTAAATCAATCTAAAGTATATATGAGTAAACTT
GGTCTGACAGTTACCAATGCTTAATCAGTGAGGCACCTATCTCAGCGATCTGTCTATTTCGTTCATCCAT
AGTTGCCTGACTCCCCGTCGTGTAGATAACTACGATACGGGAGGGCTTACCATCTGGCCCCAGTGCTGCA
ATGATACCGCGAGACCCACGCTCACCGGCTCCAGATTTATCAGCAATAAACCAGCCAGCCGGAAGGGCCG
AGCGCAGAAGTGGTCCTGCAACTTTATCCGCCTCCATCCAGTCTATTAATTGTTGCCGGGAAGCTAGAGT
AAGTAGTTCGCCAGTTAATAGTTTGCGCAACGTTGTTGCCATTGCTACAGGCATCGTGGTGTCACGCTCG
TCGTTTGGTATGGCTTCATTCAGCTCCGGTTCCCAACGATCAAGGCGAGTTACATGATCCCCCATGTTGT
GCAAAAAAGCGGTTAGCTCCTTCGGTCCTCCGATCGTTGTCAGAAGTAAGTTGGCCGCAGTGTTATCACT
CATGGTTATGGCAGCACTGCATAATTCTCTTACTGTCATGCCATCCGTAAGATGCTTTTCTGTGACTGGT
GAGTACTCAACCAAGTCATTCTGAGAATAGTGTATGCGGCGACCGAGTTGCTCTTGCCCGGCGTCAATAC
GGGATAATACCGCGCCACATAGCAGAACTTTAAAAGTGCTCATCATTGGAAAACGTTCTTCGGGGCGAAA
ACTCTCAAGGATCTTACCGCTGTTGAGATCCAGTTCGATGTAACCCACTCGTGCACCCAACTGATCTTCA
GCATCTTTTACTTTCACCAGCGTTTCTGGGTGAGCAAAAACAGGAAGGCAAAATGCCGCAAAAAAGGGAA
TAAGGGCGACACGGAAATGTTGAATACTCATACTCTTCCTTTTTCAATATTATTGAAGCATTTATCAGGG
TTATTGTCTCATGAGCGGATACATATTTGAATGTATTTAGAAAAATAAACAAATAGGGGTTCCGCGCACA
TTTCCCCGAAAAGTGCCACCTGAC
Features (pLannotate 1.2.2; 43 found; start..end, strand, type, name):
     31..83      -  misc_feature   bom (fragment): basis of mobility region from pBR322
    238..617     +  enhancer       CMV enhancer: human cytomegalovirus immediate early enhancer
    618..817     +  promoter       CMV promoter: human cytomegalovirus (CMV) immediate early promoter
    835..1015    +  LTR            5' LTR (truncated): truncated 5' long terminal repeat (LTR) from HIV-1
   1062..1187    +  misc_feature   HIV-1 Ψ: packaging signal of human immunodeficiency virus type 1
   1171..1534    +  CDS            HIV-1 gag (fragment): gag protein from human immunodeficiency virus 1; gag
   1680..1913    +  misc_feature   RRE: The Rev response element (RRE) of HIV-1 allows for Rev-dependent mRNA export from the nucleus to the cytoplasm.
   2290..2390    +  CDS            Rev (fragment): human immunodeficiency virus 1 (HIV-1) Rev protein; rev; enhances nuclear export of unspliced and incompletely spliced viral mRNAs
   2440..2557    +  misc_feature   cPPT/CTS: central polypurine tract and central termination sequence of HIV-1
   2614..2638    +  protein_bind   attB1: mutant version of attB; recombination site for the Gateway® BP reaction BP Clonase™
   2670..2984    +  promoter       tight TRE promoter: Tet-responsive promoter PTight, consisting of seven tet operator sequences followed by the minimal CMV promoter
   2991..3698    +  CDS            mCherry: mCherry is a basic (constitutively fluorescent) red fluorescent protein published in 2004, derived from Discosoma sp.. It is reported to be a very rapidly-maturing monomer with low acid sensitivity.
   3699..3740    +  CDS            V5 tag: epitope tag from simian virus 5
   3777..4490    +  CDS            EGFP: EGFP is a basic (constitutively fluorescent) green fluorescent protein published in 1996, derived from Aequorea victoria. It is reported to be a rapidly-maturing weak dimer with moderate acid sensitivity.
   4497..4706    +  CDS            KPNA2 (fragment): IMA1_HUMAN - Also known as RCH1, SRP1. Experimental evidence at protein level: Swiss-Prot protein existence level 1. Functions in nuclear protein import as an adapter protein for nuclear receptor KPNB1. Binds specifically and directly to substrates containing either a simple or bipartite NLS motif. Docking of the importin/substrate complex to the nuclear pore complex (NPC) is mediated by KPNB1 through binding to nucleoporin FxFG repeats and the complex is subsequently translocated through the pore by an energy requiring, Ran-dependent mechanism. At the nucleoplasmic side of the NPC, Ran binds
   4745..4769    -  protein_bind   attB2: mutant version of attB; recombination site for the Gateway® BP reaction BP Clonase™
   4819..6030    +  promoter       UbC promoter: human ubiquitin C promoter
   6089..6786    +  CDS            rtTA3 (fragment): reverse tetracycline transactivator 3 activates expression from Tet-responsive promoters in the presence of doxycycline
   6716..6826    +  CDS            VP48: 3 tandem repeats of the minimal activation domain of herpes simplex virus VP16 (Cheng et al., 2013)
   6984..7446    +  misc_feature   IRES: internal ribosome entry site (IRES) of the encephalomyocarditis virus (EMCV)
   7468..7515    +  promoter       EM7 promoter: synthetic bacterial promoter&nbsp
   7534..7908    +  CDS            BleoR: antibiotic-binding protein; Sh ble from Streptoalloteichus hindustanus; confers resistance to bleomycin, phleomycin, and Zeocin™
   7942..8025    +  CDS            large T antigen (fragment): large T antigen from SV40 (simian virus 40)
   8059..8082    +  misc_feature   MCS (fragment): pBluescript multiple cloning site
   8082..8670    +  misc_feature   WPRE: woodchuck hepatitis virus posttranscriptional regulatory element
   8671..8690    +  misc_feature   MCS (fragment): pBluescript multiple cloning site
   8692..9192    +  CDS            nef (fragment): NEF_HV1LA - Experimental evidence at protein level: Swiss-Prot protein existence level 1. Extracellular Nef protein targets CD4(+) T-lymphocytes for apoptosis by interacting with CXCR4 surface receptors. From Human immunodeficiency virus type 1 group M subtype B (isolate Lai) (HIV-1).
   9199..9379    +  LTR            5' LTR (truncated): truncated 5' long terminal repeat (LTR) from HIV-1
   9411..9635    +  polyA_signal   bGH poly(A) signal: bovine growth hormone polyadenylation signal
   9639..9660    +  promoter       SV40 promoter (fragment): SV40 enhancer and early promoter
   9681..10109   +  rep_origin     f1 ori (sequence partly withheld): f1 bacteriophage origin of replication; arrow indicates direction of (+) strand synthesis
  10123..10452   +  promoter       SV40 promoter: SV40 enhancer and early promoter
  10500..10547   +  promoter       EM7 promoter: synthetic bacterial promoter&nbsp
  10566..10940   +  CDS            BleoR: antibiotic-binding protein; Sh ble from Streptoalloteichus hindustanus; confers resistance to bleomycin, phleomycin, and Zeocin™
  10950..11075   +  CDS            ble (fragment): BLE_KLEPN - Experimental evidence at protein level: Swiss-Prot protein existence level 1. Binding protein with a strong affinity to the bleomycin family of antibiotics. Binds to CL990; an antimitotic-antibiotic compound. From Klebsiella pneumoniae.
  11070..11191   +  polyA_signal   SV40 poly(A) signal: SV40 polyadenylation signal
  11262..11284   -  protein_bind   lac operator (fragment): The lac repressor binds to the lac operator to inhibit transcription in E. coli. This inhibition can be relieved by adding lactose or isopropyl-β-D-thiogalactopyranoside (IPTG). lac repressor encoded by lacI
  11288..11318   -  promoter       lac promoter: promoter for the E. coli lac operon
  11333..11354   -  protein_bind   CAP binding site: CAP binding activates transcription in the presence of cAMP. E. coli catabolite activator protein
  11367..11459   -  CDS            lacI (fragment): lac repressor; lacI; The lac repressor binds to the lac operator to inhibit transcription in E. coli. This inhibition can be relieved by adding lactose or isopropyl-β-D-thiogalactopyranoside (IPTG).
  11642..12230   -  rep_origin     ori: high-copy-number ColE1/pMB1/pBR322/pUC origin of replication
  12401..13261   -  CDS            AmpR: β-lactamase; bla; confers resistance to ampicillin, carbenicillin, and related antibiotics
  13262..13366   -  promoter       AmpR promoter: bla
