[The description below was written by a language model from this plasmid's Addgene catalogue record and pLannotate feature annotations shown in this document.]
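Description:
pSLIK mCh-V5-NES-EGFP-IBB zeo is a 13.4 kb HIV-1-based lentiviral vector built on the pSLIK zeo single-vector inducible backbone, designed to deliver a doxycycline-regulated fluorescent transport reporter into mammalian cells. It is propagated in E. coli through a high-copy ColE1/pUC origin with ampicillin resistance, and it also carries an f1 origin. The viral portion uses a CMV enhancer/promoter fused to a truncated 5' LTR to drive genomic RNA production in packaging cells. This is followed by the Ψ packaging signal with a partial gag sequence, the RRE for Rev-dependent export, the cPPT/CTS, a WPRE, and a truncated 3' LTR followed by a bGH polyadenylation signal.

The payload was introduced by Gateway recombination and sits between attB1 and attB2 sites. A tight TRE promoter (seven tet operators plus a minimal CMV promoter) drives a single fusion of mCherry, a V5 epitope, EGFP and a fragment of human KPNA2 (importin α1) that corresponds to the importin-β-binding (IBB) domain named in the construct. The nuclear export signal indicated by the name is not annotated separately and presumably lies in the short gap between V5 and EGFP. The catalogue also lists an N-terminal 3xFLAG tag, but the feature table shows no such element.

Downstream, the human UbC promoter expresses the rtTA3 reverse tetracycline transactivator linked by an EMCV IRES to the Sh ble gene. Transduced cells can therefore be selected with Zeocin, and they switch on the reporter when doxycycline is added. A second SV40/EM7-driven BleoR cassette lies in the plasmid backbone outside the LTRs. Because the fusion carries opposing import and export signals, it appears suited to monitoring nucleocytoplasmic transport, which matches the topic of the associated publication.
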