Addgene plasmid #192336: pSLIK mCh-V5-NES-EGFP-IBB zeo
Purpose: Lentiviral expression vector for an inducible mCh-V5-NES-EGFP-IBB
Depositing lab: Kevin Janes. Depositing organization: University of Virginia. Publication: Nucleocytoplasmic transport of active HER2 causes fractional escape from the DCIS-like state. Wang L, Paudel BB, McKnight RA, Janes KA. Nat Commun. 2023 Apr 13;14(1):2110. doi: 10.1038/s41467-023-37914-x. PubMed 37055441.
Backbone
  Vector backbone: pSLIK zeo
  Backbone manufacturer: Addgene #25736
  Vector type: Lentiviral
Growth in bacteria
  Bacterial resistance: Ampicillin, 100 μg/mL
  Growth temperature: 30°C
  Growth strain: NEB Stable
  Copy number: High Copy
Gene/Insert
  Gene/Insert name: mCh-V5-NES-EGFP-IBB
  Species: Other
  Tag / fusion protein: 3xFLAG (N terminal on insert)
  Cloning method: Gateway Cloning
Terms and licenses: Academic/Nonprofit Terms; Industry Terms: Not Available to Industry
How to cite: pSLIK mCh-V5-NES-EGFP-IBB zeo was a gift from Kevin Janes (Addgene plasmid # 192336 ; http://n2t.net/addgene:192336 ; RRID:Addgene_192336)
